Addgene plasmid #216532: T7-LacO-Halo-STReTCh-RGD
Purpose: Expresses HaloTag-STReTCh-RGD fusion protein in bacteria
Depositing lab: Alex Dunn. Depositing organization: Stanford University. Publication: Facile detection of mechanical forces across proteins in cells with STReTCh. Zhong BL, Vachharajani VT, Dunn AR. Cell Rep Methods. 2022 Sep 2;2(9):100278. doi: 10.1016/j.crmeth.2022.100278. eCollection 2022 Sep 19. PubMed 36160040.
Backbone
  Vector backbone: pJ414
  Backbone manufacturer: ATUM
  Backbone size w/o insert (bp): 4000
  Total vector size (bp): 5300
  Vector type: Bacterial Expression
Growth in bacteria
  Bacterial resistance: Ampicillin, 100 μg/mL
  Growth temperature: 37°C
  Growth strain: DH5alpha
  Copy number: High Copy
Gene/Insert
  Gene/Insert name: HaloTag-STReTCh-RGD
  Species: Synthetic
  Insert size (bp): 1300
  Tag / fusion protein: HaloTag (N terminal on backbone); 6xHis (C terminal on backbone)
Terms and licenses: Academic/Nonprofit Terms; Industry Terms: Not Available to Industry
How to cite: T7-LacO-Halo-STReTCh-RGD was a gift from Alex Dunn (Addgene plasmid # 216532 ; http://n2t.net/addgene:216532 ; RRID:Addgene_216532)
