[The description below was written by a language model from this plasmid's Addgene catalogue record and pLannotate feature annotations shown in this document.]
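Description:
T7-LacO-Halo-STReTCh-RGD is a bacterial expression plasmid of about 5.3 kb built on the commercial pJ414 backbone. It produces a synthetic HaloTag-STReTCh-RGD fusion protein in E. coli. It replicates from a high-copy ColE1/pUC-type origin and is selected with ampicillin through a β-lactamase (AmpR) gene driven by its own promoter. The backbone also carries a lacI gene with its promoter, so the plasmid supplies its own lac repressor. Short matches annotated as lacZα, KanR, rrnB terminator and 5S rRNA fragments appear to be backbone remnants or insulating terminator sequences rather than functional genes.

The expression cassette consists of a T7 promoter immediately followed by a lac operator, the coding region and then a T7 terminator. Transcription therefore depends on T7 RNA polymerase in the host, is held off by LacI, and can be induced with IPTG or lactose. The first part of the open reading frame is annotated as the haloalkane dehalogenase dhaA. This corresponds to the N-terminal HaloTag, an engineered dehalogenase that bonds covalently to chloroalkane ligands. The roughly 430 bp between the end of this annotation and the terminator is not annotated, but according to the catalogue entry it should encode the STReTCh module, the RGD motif and a C-terminal 6xHis tag for affinity purification. RGD is generally known as an integrin-binding peptide motif.

The associated publication describes STReTCh as a means of detecting mechanical forces across proteins in cells. The record gives the plasmid's purpose only as bacterial expression of the fusion and does not detail how the purified protein is used.
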