Features (pLannotate 1.2.2; 14 found; start..end, strand, type, name):
    578..1166    +  rep_origin     ori: high-copy-number ColE1/pMB1/pBR322/pUC origin of replication
   1391..1408    +  terminator     rrnB T2 terminator (fragment): transcription terminator T2 from the E. coli rrnB gene
   1433..1452    -  CDS            lacZα (fragment): LacZα fragment of β-galactosidase; lacZ fragment
   1915..1933    +  promoter       T7 promoter: promoter for bacteriophage T7 RNA polymerase
   1934..1958    +  protein_bind   lac operator: The lac repressor binds to the lac operator to inhibit transcription in E. coli. This inhibition can be relieved by adding lactose or isopropyl-β-D-thiogalactopyranoside (IPTG). lac repressor encoded by lacI
   2007..2882    +  CDS            dhaA: DHAA_PSEPV - Experimental evidence at protein level: Swiss-Prot protein existence level 1. Catalyzes hydrolytic cleavage of carbon-halogen bonds in halogenated aliphatic compounds, leading to the formation of the corresponding primary alcohols, halide ions and protons. Has a broad substrate specificity, as it is able to dehalogenate mono- and di- chlorinated and brominated alkanes (up to at least C10), and the two isomers of 1,3-dichloropropene to 3-chloroallyl alcohol; the highest activity was found with 1,2-dibromoethane, while no activity was observed with the analog 1,2-dichloroethane. Fro
   3319..3366    +  terminator     T7 terminator: transcription terminator for bacteriophage T7 RNA polymerase
   3426..3466    -  terminator     rrnB T1 terminator (fragment): transcription terminator T1 from the E. coli rrnB gene
   3468..3583    -  ncRNA          5S rRNA: Accession: RF00001 - 5S ribosomal RNA
   3614..3638    +  CDS            KanR (fragment): aminoglycoside phosphotransferase; aph(3')-Ia; confers resistance to kanamycin
   3668..3764    +  promoter       AmpR promoter (fragment): bla
   3767..4627    +  CDS            AmpR: β-lactamase; bla; confers resistance to ampicillin, carbenicillin, and related antibiotics
   4636..4709    +  promoter       lacI promoter (fragment): lacI
   4710..489     +  CDS            lacI (across the origin): LACI_ECOLI - Experimental evidence at protein level: Swiss-Prot protein existence level 1. Repressor of the lactose operon. Binds allolactose as an inducer. From Escherichia coli (strain K12).
>Addgene plasmid #216532 | T7-LacO-Halo-STReTCh-RGD | addgene full sequence | sequence record 428946 | Addgene NGS Result
CTGGCTGGCTGGCATAAATATCTCACTCGCAATCAAATTCAGCCGATAGCGGAACGGGAAGGCGACTGGA
GTGCCATGTCCGGTTTTCAACAAACCATGCAAATGCTGAATGAGGGCATCGTTCCCACTGCGATGCTGGT
TGCCAACGATCAGATGGCGCTGGGCGCAATGCGCGCCATTACCGAGTCCGGGCTGCGCGTTGGTGCGGAT
ATCTCGGTAGTGGGATACGACGATACCGAAGATAGCTCATGTTATATCCCGCCGTTAACCACCATCAAAC
AGGATTTTCGCCTGCTGGGGCAAACCAGCGTGGACCGCTTGCTGCAACTCTCTCAGGGCCAGGCGGTGAA
GGGCAATCAGCTGTTGCCAGTCTCACTGGTGAAAAGAAAAACCACCCTGGCGCCCAATACGCAAACCGCC
TCTCCCCGCGCGTTGGCCGATTCATTAATGCAGCTGGCACGACAGGTTTCCCGACTGGAAAGCGGGCAGT
GACTCATGACCAAAATCCCTTAACGTGAGTTACGCGCGCGTCGTTCCACTGAGCGTCAGACCCCGTAGAA
AAGATCAAAGGATCTTCTTGAGATCCTTTTTTTCTGCGCGTAATCTGCTGCTTGCAAACAAAAAAACCAC
CGCTACCAGCGGTGGTTTGTTTGCCGGATCAAGAGCTACCAACTCTTTTTCCGAAGGTAACTGGCTTCAG
CAGAGCGCAGATACCAAATACTGTTCTTCTAGTGTAGCCGTAGTTAGCCCACCACTTCAAGAACTCTGTA
GCACCGCCTACATACCTCGCTCTGCTAATCCTGTTACCAGTGGCTGCTGCCAGTGGCGATAAGTCGTGTC
TTACCGGGTTGGACTCAAGACGATAGTTACCGGATAAGGCGCAGCGGTCGGGCTGAACGGGGGGTTCGTG
CACACAGCCCAGCTTGGAGCGAACGACCTACACCGAACTGAGATACCTACAGCGTGAGCTATGAGAAAGC
GCCACGCTTCCCGAAGGGAGAAAGGCGGACAGGTATCCGGTAAGCGGCAGGGTCGGAACAGGAGAGCGCA
CGAGGGAGCTTCCAGGGGGAAACGCCTGGTATCTTTATAGTCCTGTCGGGTTTCGCCACCTCTGACTTGA
GCGTCGATTTTTGTGATGCTCGTCAGGGGGGCGGAGCCTATGGAAAAACGCCAGCAACGCGGCCTTTTTA
CGGTTCCTGGCCTTTTGCTGGCCTTTTGCTCACATGTTCTTTCCTGCGTTATCCCCTGATTCTGTGGATA
ACCGTATTACCGCCTTTGAGTGAGCTGATACCGCTCGCCGCAGCCGAACGACCGAGCGCAGCGAGTCAGT
GAGCGAGGAAGCGGAAGGCGAGAGTAGGGAACTGCCAGGCATCAAACTAAGCAGAAGGCCCCTGACGGAT
GGCCTTTTTGCGTTTCTACAAACTCTTTCTGTGTTGTAAAACGACGGCCAGTCTTAAGCTCGGGCCCCCT
GGGCGGTTCTGATAACGAGTAATCGTTAATCCGCAAATAACGTAAAAACCCGCTTCGGCGGGTTTTTTTA
TGGGGGGAGTTTAGGGAAAGAGCATTTGTCAGAATATTTAAGGGCGCCTGTCACTTTGCTTGATATATGA
GAATTATTTAACCTTATAAATGAGAAAAAAGCAACGCACTTTAAATAAGATACGTTGCTTTTTCGATTGA
TGAACACCTATAATTAAACTATTCATCTATTATTTATGATTTTTTGTATATACAATATTTCTAGTTTGTT
AAAGAGAATTAAGAAAATAAATCTCGAAAATAATAAAGGGAAAATCAGTTTTTGATATCAAAATTATACA
TGTCAACGATAATACAAAATATAATACAAACTATAAGATGTTATCAGTATTTATTATCATTTAGAATAAA
TTTTGTGTCGCCCTTCCGCGAAATTAATACGACTCACTATAGGGGAATTGTGAGCGGATAACAATTCCCC
TCTAGAAATAATTTTGTTTAACTTTTAGGAGGTAAAACATATGGGCAGCGAAATTGGCACTGGTTTTCCG
TTTGATCCGCATTACGTTGAAGTTTTAGGCGAACGCATGCACTACGTAGACGTGGGTCCGCGTGACGGCA
CCCCGGTCCTGTTCCTGCACGGCAATCCAACCTCTAGCTATGTCTGGCGCAACATTATCCCGCACGTCGC
GCCGACGCACCGTAGTATTGCACCGGATCTGATCGGTATGGGTAAAAGCGATAAACCGGACCTGGGCTAT
TTCTTTGACGACCACGTTCGTTTTATGGATGCGTTCATTGAGGCCTTGGGTCTGGAAGAGGTGGTGTTGG
TTATCCATGACTGGGGTAGCGCTCTGGGCTTCCACTGGGCGAAGCGCAACCCGGAACGTGTGAAGGGCAT
CGCATTTATGGAGTTCATTCGCCCGATTCCGACCTGGGACGAGTGGCCGGAGTTCGCGCGTGAAACGTTC
CAGGCCTTTCGCACCACCGATGTCGGTCGTAAGCTGATTATTGACCAAAATGTTTTCATCGAGGGCACGT
TGCCGATGGGCGTTGTTCGTCCGCTGACCGAAGTCGAGATGGACCATTACCGTGAGCCGTTTTTGAATCC
GGTGGATCGTGAGCCGCTGTGGCGTTTCCCGAACGAGCTGCCGATCGCCGGTGAACCGGCGAACATCGTT
GCGCTGGTTGAAGAGTACATGGACTGGCTGCACCAGAGCCCGGTGCCGAAACTGCTGTTTTGGGGTACGC
CGGGTGTGCTGATCCCGCCTGCGGAAGCAGCCCGCCTGGCGAAATCCCTGCCGAACGCGAAGGCAGTGGA
TATTGGTCCAGGCCTGAATCTGCTGCAGGAAGATAACCCGGACCTGATTGGTAGCGAAATCGCGCGCTGG
CTGAGCACGTTGGAGATCAGCGGCGGTGCTGGCGAGTTCATGGAAACTCTGCATATTACCAAAACCATGA
AAAACATTGAAGTGCCGGAAACCAAAACCGCGAGCTTTGAATGCGAAGTGAGCCATTTTAACGTGCCGAG
CATGTGGCTGAAAAACGGCGTGGAAATTGAAATGAGCGAAAAATTTAAAATTGTGGTGCAGGGCAAACTG
CATCAGCTGATTATTATGAACACCAGCACCGAAGATAGCGCGGAATATACCTTTGTGTGCGGCGCGCATA
TTGTGATGGTGGATGCGTATAAACCGACCAAAAACGATCAGGTGAGCGCGACCCTGACCGTGACTTCCGA
GAATCTGTACTTCGAGCAAGGTACCGTCTATGCCGTCACCGGTCGTGGCGATTCCCCGGCAAGCTCGGCG
GCACACCACCATCATCACCATTAACCCCCTAGCATAACCCCTTGGGGCCTCTAAACGGGTCTTGAGGGGT
TTTTTGCCCCTGAGACGCGTCAATCGAGTTCGTACCTAAGGGCGACACCCCATAATTAGCCCGGGCGAAA
GGCCCAGTCTTTCGACTGAGCCTTTCGTTTTATTTGATGCCTGGCAGTTCCCTACTCTCGCATGGGGAGT
CCCCACACTACCATCGGCGCTACGGCGTTTCACTTCTGAGTTCGGCATGGGGTCAGGTGGGACCACCGCG
CTACTGCCGCCAGGCAAACAAGGGGTGTTATGAGCCATATTCAGGTATAAATGGGCTCGCGATAATGTTC
AGAATTGGTTAATTGGTTGTAACACTGACCCCTATTTGTTTATTTTTCTAAATACATTCAAATATGTATC
CGCTCATGAGACAATAACCCTGATAAATGCTTCAATAATATTGAAAAAGGAAGAATATGAGTATTCAACA
TTTCCGTGTCGCCCTTATTCCCTTTTTTGCGGCATTTTGCCTTCCTGTTTTTGCTCACCCAGAAACGCTG
GTGAAAGTAAAAGATGCTGAAGATCAGTTGGGTGCACGAGTGGGTTACATCGAACTGGATCTCAACAGCG
GTAAGATCCTTGAGAGTTTTCGCCCCGAAGAACGTTTTCCAATGATGAGCACTTTTAAAGTTCTGCTATG
TGGCGCGGTATTATCCCGTATTGACGCCGGGCAAGAGCAACTCGGTCGCCGCATACACTATTCTCAGAAT
GACTTGGTTGAGTACTCACCAGTCACAGAAAAGCATCTTACGGATGGCATGACAGTAAGAGAATTATGCA
GTGCTGCCATAACCATGAGTGATAACACTGCGGCCAACTTACTTCTGACAACGATCGGAGGACCGAAGGA
GCTAACCGCTTTTTTGCACAACATGGGGGATCATGTAACTCGCCTTGATCGTTGGGAACCGGAGCTGAAT
GAAGCCATACCAAACGACGAGCGTGACACCACGATGCCTGTAGCGATGGCAACAACGTTGCGCAAACTAT
TAACTGGCGAACTACTTACTCTAGCTTCCCGGCAACAATTAATAGACTGGATGGAGGCGGATAAAGTTGC
AGGACCACTTCTGCGCTCGGCCCTTCCGGCTGGCTGGTTTATTGCTGATAAATCCGGAGCCGGTGAGCGT
GGTTCTCGCGGTATCATCGCAGCGCTGGGGCCAGATGGTAAGCCCTCCCGTATCGTAGTTATCTACACGA
CGGGGAGTCAGGCAACTATGGATGAACGAAATAGACAGATCGCTGAGATAGGTGCCTCACTGATTAAGCA
TTGGTAAGCGGCGCGCCATCGAATGGCGCAAAACCTTTCGCGGTATGGCATGATAGCGCCCGGAAGAGAG
TCAATTCAGGGTGGTGAATATGAAACCAGTAACGTTATACGATGTCGCAGAGTATGCCGGTGTCTCTTAT
CAGACCGTTTCCCGCGTGGTGAACCAGGCCAGCCACGTTTCTGCGAAAACGCGGGAAAAAGTGGAAGCGG
CGATGGCGGAGCTGAATTACATTCCCAACCGCGTGGCACAACAACTGGCGGGCAAACAGTCGTTGCTGAT
TGGCGTTGCCACCTCCAGTCTGGCCCTGCACGCGCCGTCGCAAATTGTCGCGGCGATTAAATCTCGCGCC
GATCAACTGGGTGCCAGCGTGGTGGTGTCGATGGTAGAACGAAGCGGCGTCGAAGCCTGTAAAGCGGCGG
TGCACAATCTTCTCGCGCAACGCGTCAGTGGGCTGATCATTAACTATCCGCTGGATGACCAGGATGCCAT
TGCTGTGGAAGCTGCCTGCACTAATGTTCCGGCGTTATTTCTTGATGTCTCTGACCAGACACCCATCAAC
AGTATTATTTTCTCCCATGAGGACGGTACGCGACTGGGCGTGGAGCATCTGGTCGCATTGGGTCACCAGC
AAATCGCGCTGTTAGCGGGCCCATTAAGTTCTGTCTCGGCGCGTCTGCGT
